>Addgene plasmid #23793 | pDONR223-ADRBK2 | addgene full sequence | sequence record 176638 | Addgene NGS Result
GTACAGTCTATGCCTCGGGCATCCAAGCAGCAAGCGCGTTACGCCGTGGGTCGATGTTTGATGTTATGGA
GCAGCAACGATGTTACGCAGCAGGGCAGTCGCCCTAAAACAAAGTTAAACATTATGAGGGAAGCGGTGAT
CGCCGAAGTATCGACTCAACTATCAGAGGTAGTTGGCGTCATCGAGCGCCATCTCGAACCGACGTTGCTG
GCCGTACATTTGTACGGCTCCGCAGTGGATGGCGGCCTGAAGCCACACAGTGATATTGATTTGCTGGTTA
CGGTGACCGTAAGGCTTGATGAAACAACGCGGCGAGCTTTGATCAACGACCTTTTGGAAACTTCGGCTTC
CCCTGGAGAGAGCGAGATTCTCCGCGCTGTAGAAGTCACCATTGTTGTGCACGACGACATCATTCCGTGG
CGTTATCCAGCTAAGCGCGAACTGCAATTTGGAGAATGGCAGCGCAATGACATTCTTGCAGGTATCTTCG
AGCCAGCCACGATCGACATTGATCTGGCTATCTTGCTGACAAAAGCAAGAGAACATAGCGTTGCCTTGGT
AGGTCCAGCGGCGGAGGAACTCTTTGATCCGGTTCCTGAACAGGATCTATTTGAGGCGCTAAATGAAACC
TTAACGCTATGGAACTCGCCGCCCGACTGGGCTGGCGATGAGCGAAATGTAGTGCTTACGTTGTCCCGCA
TTTGGTACAGCGCAGTAACCGGCAAAATCGCGCCGAAGGATGTCGCTGCCGACTGGGCAATGGAGCGCCT
GCCGGCCCAGTATCAGCCCGTCATACTTGAAGCTAGACAGGCTTATCTTGGACAAGAAGAAGATCGCTTG
GCCTCGCGCGCAGATCAGTTGGAAGAATTTGTCCACTACGTGAAAGGCGAGATCACCAAGGTAGTCGGCA
AATAACCCTCGAGCCACCCATGACCAAAATCCCTTAACGTGAGTTACGCGTCGTTCCACTGAGCGTCAGA
CCCCGTAGAAAAGATCAAAGGATCTTCTTGAGATCCTTTTTTTCTGCGCGTAATCTGCTGCTTGCAAACA
AAAAAACCACCGCTACCAGCGGTGGTTTGTTTGCCGGATCAAGAGCTACCAACTCTTTTTCCGAAGGTAA
CTGGCTTCAGCAGAGCGCAGATACCAAATACTGTTCTTCTAGTGTAGCCGTAGTTAGGCCACCACTTCAA
GAACTCTGTAGCACCGCCTACATACCTCGCTCTGCTAATCCTGTTACCAGTGGCTGCTGCCAGTGGCGAT
AAGTCGTGTCTTACCGGGTTGGACTCAAGACGATAGTTACCGGATAAGGCGCAGCGGTCGGGCTGAACGG
GGGGTTCGTGCACACAGCCCAGCTTGGAGCGAACGACCTACACCGAACTGAGATACCTACAGCGTGAGCT
ATGAGAAAGCGCCACGCTTCCCGAAGGGAGAAAGGCGGACAGGTATCCGGTAAGCGGCAGGGTCGGAACA
GGAGAGCGCACGAGGGAGCTTCCAGGGGGAAACGCCTGGTATCTTTATAGTCCTGTCGGGTTTCGCCACC
TCTGACTTGAGCGTCGATTTTTGTGATGCTCGTCAGGGGGGCGGAGCCTATGGAAAAACGCCAGCAACGC
GGCCTTTTTACGGTTCCTGGCCTTTTGCTGGCCTTTTGCTCACATGTTCTTTCCTGCGTTATCCCCTGAT
TCTGTGGATAACCGTATTACCGCCTTTGAGTGAGCTGATACCGCTCGCCGCAGCCGAACGACCGAGCGCA
GCGAGTCAGTGAGCGAGGAAGCGGAAGAGCGCCCAATACGCAAACCGCCTCTCCCCGCGCGTTGGCCGAT
TCATTAATGCAGCTGGCACGACAGGTTTCCCGACTGGAAAGCGGGCAGTGAGCGCAACGCAATTAATACG
CGTACCGCTAGCCAGGAAGAGTTTGTAGAAACGCAAAAAGGCCATCCGTCAGGATGGCCTTCTGCTTAGT
TTGATGCCTGGCAGTTTATGGCGGGCGTCCTGCCCGCCACCCTCCGGGCCGTTGCTTCACAACGTTCAAA
TCCGCTCCCGGCGGATTTGTCCTACTCAGGAGAGCGTTCACCGACAAACAACAGATAAAACGAAAGGCCC
AGTCTTCCGACTGAGCCTTTCGTTTTATTTGATGCCTGGCAGTTCCCTACTCTCGCGTTAACGCTAGCAT
GGATGTTTTCCCAGTCACGACGTTGTAAAACGACGGCCAGTCTTAAGCTCGGGCCCCAAATAATGATTTT
ATTTTGACTGATAGTGACCTGTTCGTTGCAACAAATTGATGAGCAATGCTTTTTTATAATGCCAACTTTG
TACAAAAAAGTTGGCATGGCGGACCTGGAGGCTGTGCTGGCCGATGTCAGTTACCTGATGGCCATGGAGA
AGAGCAAGGCGACCCCGGCCGCCCGCGCCAGCAAGAGGATCGTCCTGCCGGAGCCCAGTATCCGGAGTGT
GATGCAGAAGTACCTTGCAGAGAGAAATGAAATAACCTTTGACAAGATTTTCAATCAGAAAATTGGTTTC
TTGCTATTTAAAGATTTTTGTTTGAATGAAATTAATGAAGCTGTACCTCAGGTGAAGTTTTATGAAGAGA
TAAAGGAATATGAAAAACTTGATAATGAGGAAGACCGCCTTTGCAGAAGTCGACAAATTTATGATGCCTA
CATCATGAAGGAACTTCTTTCCTGTTCACATCCTTTCTCAAAGCAAGCTGTAGAACACGTACAAAGTCAT
TTATCCAAGAAACAAGTGACATCAACTCTTTTTCAGCCATACATAGAAGAAATTTGTGAAAGCCTTCGAG
GTGACATTTTTCAAAAATTTATGGAAAGTGACAAGTTCACTAGATTTTGTCAGTGGAAAAACGTTGAATT
AAATATCCATTTGACCATGAATGAGTTCAGTGTGCATAGGATTATTGGACGAGGAGGATTCGGGGAAGTT
TATGGTTGCAGGAAAGCAGACACTGGAAAAATGTATGCAATGAAATGCTTAGATAAGAAGAGGATCAAAA
TGAAACAAGGAGAAACATTAGCCTTAAATGAAAGAATCATGTTGTCTCTTGTCAGCACAGGAGACTGTCC
TTTCATTGTATGTATGACCTATGCCTTCCATACCCCAGATAAACTCTGCTTCATCCTGGATCTGATGAAC
GGGGGCGATTTGCACTACCACCTTTCACAACACGGTGTGTTCTCTGAGAAGGAGATGCGGTTTTATGCCA
CTGAAATCATTCTGGGTCTGGAACACATGCACAATCGGTTTGTTGTCTACAGAGATTTGAAGCCAGCAAA
TATTCTCTTGGATGAACATGGACACGCAAGAATATCAGATCTTGGTCTTGCCTGCGATTTTTCCAAAAAG
AAGCCTCATGCGAGTGTTGGCACCCATGGGTACATGGCTCCCGAGGTGCTGCAGAAGGGGACGGCCTATG
ACAGCAGTGCCGACTGGTTCTCCCTGGGCTGCATGCTTTTCAAACTTCTGAGAGGATGCCCAACTTTCTT
GTACAAAGTTGGCATTATAAGAAAGCATTGCTTATCAATTTGTTGCAACGAACAGGTCACTATCAGTCAA
AATAAAATCATTATTTGCCATCCAGCTGATATCCCCTATAGTGAGTCGTATTACATGGTCATAGCTGTTT
CCTGGCAGCTCTGGCCCGTGTCTCAAAATCTCTGATGTTACATTGCACAAGATAAAAATATATCATCATG
CCTCCTCTAGACCAGCCAGGACAGAAATGCCTCGACTTCGCTGCTACCCAAGGTTGCCGGGTGACGCACA
CCGTGGAAACGGATGAAGGCACGAACCCAGTGGACATAAGCCTGTTCGGTTCGTAAGCTGTAATGCAAGT
AGCGTATGCGCTCACGCAACTGGTCCAGAACCTTGACCGAACGCAGCGGTGGTAACGGCGCAGTGGCGGT
TTTCATGGCTTGTTATGACTGTTTTTTTGGG
Features (pLannotate 1.2.2; 12 found; start..end, strand, type, name):
     61..117     +  CDS            GmR (fragment): gentamycin acetyltransferase; aacC1; confers resistance to gentamycin
    124..915     +  CDS            SmR: aminoglycoside adenylyltransferase (Murphy, 1985); aadA; confers resistance to spectinomycin and streptomycin
   1008..1596    +  rep_origin     ori: high-copy-number ColE1/pMB1/pBR322/pUC origin of replication
   1779..1871    +  CDS            lacI (fragment): lac repressor; lacI; The lac repressor binds to the lac operator to inhibit transcription in E. coli. This inhibition can be relieved by adding lactose or isopropyl-β-D-thiogalactopyranoside (IPTG).
   1926..1953    -  terminator     rrnB T2 terminator: transcription terminator T2 from the E. coli rrnB gene
   2085..2128    +  terminator     rrnB T1 terminator: Escherichia coli rrnB; transcription terminator T1 from the E. coli rrnB gene
   2175..2211    -  CDS            lacZα (fragment): LacZα fragment of β-galactosidase; lacZ fragment
   2228..2323    +  protein_bind   attL3: mutant version of attL; recombination site for the Gateway® LR reaction LR Clonase™
   2326..3486    +  CDS            GRK3 (fragment): ARBK2_HUMAN - Also known as ADRBK2, BARK2. Experimental evidence at protein level: Swiss-Prot protein existence level 1. Specifically phosphorylates the agonist-occupied form of the beta-adrenergic and closely related receptors. From Homo sapiens (Human).
   3489..3587    -  protein_bind   attL2: mutant version of attL; recombination site for the Gateway® LR reaction LR Clonase™
   3605..3623    -  promoter       T7 promoter: promoter for bacteriophage T7 RNA polymerase
   3813..3836    +  promoter       Pc promoter (fragment): intI1 (promoter lies within the coding sequence); class 1 integron promoter
