[The description below was written by a language model from this plasmid's Addgene catalogue record and pLannotate feature annotations shown in this document.]
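Description:
pDONR223-ADRBK2 is a Gateway entry clone built in the Invitrogen pDONR223 backbone, carrying a partial human open reading frame for ADRBK2 (now GRK3, also called BARK2), the beta-adrenergic receptor kinase 2 that phosphorylates agonist-occupied beta-adrenergic and related receptors. The insert is recorded as 1164 bp covering amino acids 1–387, so it is a truncated form rather than the full-length kinase, consistent with the feature table annotating it as a GRK3 fragment. The sequenced plasmid is 3,951 nt and is maintained in E. coli at high copy through a ColE1/pUC-type origin. Selection is by spectinomycin via the aadA (SmR) aminoglycoside adenylyltransferase gene, which appears to be driven by the class 1 integron Pc promoter fragment. Small remnants of GmR, lacI and lacZα are annotated but are non-functional backbone fragments.

The ORF sits between two attL recombination sites (annotated as attL3 and attL2), which allow an LR Clonase reaction to transfer it into any compatible destination vector. rrnB T1 and T2 terminators lie upstream of the cassette to insulate it from read-through transcription, and a T7 promoter lies just outside the downstream attL site, oriented towards the insert. There is no eukaryotic promoter, so the plasmid is not meant for direct transfection. The ORF deliberately lacks a stop codon, so that recombination into a destination vector supplies a C-terminal epitope tag and the stop codon. The depositors point to a set of companion lentiviral destination vectors (the pLX30x series) for mammalian expression. The clone belongs to a kinase ORF collection associated with a study of resistance to RAF inhibition through MAP kinase pathway reactivation.
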