Addgene plasmid #23793: pDONR223-ADRBK2
Depositing lab: William Hahn & David Root. Depositing organization: Dana-Farber Cancer Institute. Publication: COT drives resistance to RAF inhibition through MAP kinase pathway reactivation. Johannessen CM, Boehm JS, Kim SY, Thomas SR, Wardwell L, Johnson LA, Emery CM, Stransky N, Cogdill AP, Barretina J, Caponigro G, Hieronymus H, Murray RR, Salehi-Ashtiani K, Hill DE, Vidal M, Zhao JJ, Yang X, Alkan O, Kim S, Harris JL, Wilson CJ, Myer VE, Finan PM, Root DE, Roberts TM, Golub T, Flaherty KT, Dummer R, Weber BL, Sellers WR, Schlegel R, Wargo JA, Hahn WC, Garraway LA. Nature. 2010 Dec 16;468(7326):968-72. doi: 10.1038/nature09627 PubMed 21107320.
Backbone
  Vector backbone: pDONR223
  Backbone manufacturer: Invitrogen
  Vector type: Gateway Donor vector
Growth in bacteria
  Bacterial resistance: Spectinomycin, 50 μg/mL
  Growth temperature: 37°C
  Growth strain: DH5alpha
  Copy number: High Copy
Gene/Insert
  Gene/Insert name: ADRBK2 (AA1-387) (alt name: adrenergic, beta, receptor kinase 2)
  Species: H. sapiens (human)
  Insert size (bp): 1164
  GenBank ID: AAH36797.1
  Entrez Gene: GRK3 (a.k.a. ADRBK2, BARK2)
  Cloning method: Gateway Cloning
  Sequencing primers: 5′ M13pUC-fwd; 3′ M13rev
Terms and licenses: Academic/Nonprofit Terms; Industry Terms: Not Available to Industry
Depositor comments: The ORF has no Stop codon. This design enables easy recombination into a destination vector to add an epitope tag of choice and Stop codon to the ORF. Do NOT use this plasmid directly for transfections. A set of 4 custom lentiviral vectors is available ( pLX301 (http://www.addgene.org/25895/) , pLX302 (http://www.addgene.org/25896/) , pLX303 (http://www.addgene.org/25897/) , pLX304 (http://www.addgene.org/25890/) ) to be used to express these ORFs in mammalian cells. These plasmids are not included in the kit and must be ordered separately.
How to cite: pDONR223-ADRBK2 was a gift from William Hahn & David Root (Addgene plasmid # 23793 ; http://n2t.net/addgene:23793 ; RRID:Addgene_23793)
