>Addgene plasmid #23793 | pDONR223-ADRBK2 | depositor partial sequence | sequence record 10855 | Author sequence
ATGGCGGACCTGGAGGCTGTGCTGGCCGATGTCAGTTACCTGATGGCCATGGAGAAGAGCAAGGCGACCC
CGGCCGCCCGCGCCAGCAAGAGGATCGTCCTGCCGGAGCCCAGTATCCGGAGTGTGATGCAGAAGTACCT
TGCAGAGAGAAATGAAATAACCTTTGACAAGATTTTCAATCAGAAAATTGGTTTCTTGCTATTTAAAGAT
TTTTGTTTGAATGAAATTAATGAAGCTGTACCTCAGGTGAAGTTTTATGAAGAGATAAAGGAATATGAAA
AACTTGATAATGAGGAAGACCGCCTTTGCAGAAGTCGACAAATTTATGATGCCTACATCATGAAGGAACT
TCTTTCCTGTTCACATCCTTTCTCAAAGCAAGCTGTAGAACACGTACAAAGTCATTTATCCAAGAAACAA
GTGACATCAACTCTTTTTCAGCCATACATAGAAGAAATTTGTGAAAGCCTTCGAGGTGACATTTTTCAAA
AATTTATGGAAAGTGACAAGTTCACTAGATTTTGTCAGTGGAAAAACGTTGAATTAAATATCCATTTGAC
CATGAATGAGTTCAGTGTGCATAGGATTATTGGACGAGGAGGATTCGGGGAAGTTTATGGTTGCAGGAAA
GCAGACACTGGAAAAATGTATGCAATGAAATGCTTAGATAAGAAGAGGATCAAAATGAAACAAGGAGAAA
CATTAGCCTTAAATGAAAGAATCATGTTGTCTCTTGTCAGCACAGGAGACTGTCCTTTCATTGTATGTAT
GACCTATGCCTTCCATACCCCAGATAAACTCTGCTTCATCCTGGATCTGATGAACGGGGGCGATTTGCAC
TACCACCTTTCACAACACGGTGTGTTCTCTGAGAAGGAGATGCGGTTTTATGCCACTGAAATCATTCTGG
GTCTGGAACACATGCACAATCGGTTTGTTGTCTACAGAGATTTGAAGCCAGCAAATATTCTCTTGGATGA
ACATGGACACGCAAGAATATCAGATCTTGGTCTTGCCTGCGATTTTTCCAAAAAGAAGCCTCATGCGAGT
GTTGGCACCCATGGGTACATGGCTCCCGAGGTGCTGCAGAAGGGGACGGCCTATGACAGCAGTGCCGACT
GGTTCTCCCTGGGCTGCATGCTTTTCAAACTTCTGAGAGGATGA
