>Addgene plasmid #23793 | pDONR223-ADRBK2 | addgene partial sequence | sequence record 29568 | 23793 with M13pUC-fwd
CTCGGGCCCAATAATGATTTTATTTTGACTGATAGTGACCTGTTCGTTGCAACAAATTGATGAGCAATGC
TTTTTTATAATGCCAACTTTGTACAAAAAAGTTGGCATGGCGGACCTGGAGGCTGTGCTGGCCGATGTCA
GTTACCTGATGGCCATGGAGAAGAGCAAGGCGACCCCGGCCGCCCGCGCCAGCAAGAGGATCGTCCTGCC
GGAGCCCAGTATCCGGAGTGTGATGCAGAAGTACCTTGCAGAGAGAAATGAAATAACCTTTGACAAGATT
TTCAATCAGAAAATTGGTTTCTTGCTATTTAAAGATTTTTGTTTGAATGAAATTAATGAAGCTGTACCTC
AGGTGAAGTTTTATGAAGAGATAAAGGAATATGAAAAACTTGATAATGAGGAAGACCGCCTTTGCAGAAG
TCGACAAATTTATGATGCCTACATCATGAAGGAACTTCTTTCCTGTTCACATCCTTTCTCAAAGCAAGCT
GTAGAACACGTACAAAGTCATTTATCCAAGAAACAAGTGACATCAACTCTTTTTCAGCCATACATAGAAG
AAATTTGTGAAAGCCTTCGAGGTGACATTTTTCAAAAATTTATGGAAAGTGACAAGTTCACTAGATTTTG
TCAGTGGAAAAACGTTGAATTAAATATCCATTTGACCATGAATGAGTTCAGTGTGCATAGGATTATTGGA
CGAGGAGGATTCGGGGAAGTTTATGGTTGCAGGAAAGCAGACACTGGAAAAATGTATGCAATGAAATGCT
TAGATAAGAAGAGGATC
